>Addgene plasmid #193290 | pCXLE-SOX2-17-p2a-KLF4 | addgene full sequence | sequence record 379665 | Addgene Partial NGS Result
GTCGACATTGATTATTGACTAGTTATTAATAGTAATCAATTACGGGGTCATTAGTTCATAGCCCATATAT
GGAGTTCCGCGTTACATAACTTACGGTAAATGGCCCGCCTGGCTGACCGCCCAACGACCCCCGCCCATTG
ACGTCAATAATGACGTATGTTCCCATAGTAACGCCAATAGGGACTTTCCATTGACGTCAATGGGTGGAGT
ATTTACGGTAAACTGCCCACTTGGCAGTACATCAAGTGTATCATATGCCAAGTACGCCCCCTATTGACGT
CAATGACGGTAAATGGCCCGCCTGGCATTATGCCCAGTACATGACCTTATGGGACTTTCCTACTTGGCAG
TACATCTACGTATTAGTCATCGCTATTACCATGGTCGAGGTGAGCCCCACGTTCTGCTTCACTCTCCCCA
TCTCCCCCCCCTCCCCACCCCCAATTTTGTATTTATTTATTTTTTAATTATTTTGTGCAGCGATGGGGGC
GGGGGGGGGGGGGGGGCGCGCGCCAGGCGGGGCGGGGCGGGGCGAGGGGCGGGGCGGGGCGAGGCGGAGA
GGTGCGGCGGCAGCCAATCAGAGCGGCGCGCTCCGAAAGTTTCCTTTTATGGCGAGGCGGCGGCGGCGGC
GGCCCTATAAAAAGCGAAGCGCGCGGCGGGCGGGAGTCGCTGCGCGCTGCCTTCGCCCCGTGCCCCGCTC
CGCCGCCGCCTCGCGCCGCCCGCCCCGGCTCTGACTGACCGCGTTACTCCCACAGGTGAGCGGGCGGGAC
GGCCCTTCTCCTCCGGGCTGTAATTAGCGCTTGGTTTAATGACGGCTTGTTTCTTTTCTGTGGCTGCGTG
AAAGCCTTGAGGGGCTCCGGGAGGGCCCTTTGTGCGGGGGGAGCGGCTCGGGGGGTGCGTGCGTGTGTGT
GTGCGTGGGGAGCGCCGCGTGCGGCTCCGCGCTGCCCGGCGGCTGTGAGCGCTGCGGGCGCGGCGCGGGG
CTTTGTGCGCTCCGCAGTGTGCGCGAGGGGAGCGCGGCCGGGGGCGGTGCCCCGCGGTGCGGGGGGGGCT
GCGAGGGGAACAAAGGCTGCGTGCGGGGTGTGTGCGTGGGGGGGTGAGCAGGGGGTGTGGGCGCGTCGGT
CGGGCTGCAACCCCCCCTGCACCCCCCTCCCCGAGTTGCTGAGCACGGCCCGGCTTCGGGTGCGGGGCTC
CGTACGGGGCGTGGCGCGGGGCTCGCCGTGCCGGGCGGGGGGTGGCGGCAGGTGGGGGTGCCGGGCGGGG
CGGGGCCGCCTCGGGCCGGGGAGGGCTCGGGGGAGGGGCGCGGCGGCCCCCGGAGCGCCGGCGGCTGTCG
AGGCGCGGCGAGCCGCAGCCATTGCCTTTTATGGTAATCGTGCGAGAGGGCGCAGGGACTTCCTTTGTCC
CAAATCTGTGCGGAGCCGAAATCTGGGAGGCGCCGCCGCACCCCCTCTAGCGGGCGCGGGGCGAAGCGGT
GCGGCGCCGGCAGGAAGGAAATGGGCGGGGAGGGCCTTCGTGCGTCGCCGCGCCGCCGTCCCCTTCTCCC
TCTCCAGCCTCGGGGCTGTCCGCGGGGGGACGGCTGCCTTCGGGGGGGACGGGGCAGGGCGGGGTTCGGC
TTCTGGCGTGTGACCGGCGGCTCTAGAGCCTCTGCTAACCATGTTCATGCCTTCTTCTTTTTCCTACAGC
TCCTGGGCAACGTGCTGGTTATTGTGCTGTCTCATCATTTTGGCAAAGAATTCGCCCTTCACCATGTACA
ACATGATGGAGACGGAGCTGAAGCCGCCGGGCCCGCAGCAAACTTCGGGGGGCGGCGGCGGCAACTCCAC
CGCGGCGGCGGCCGGCGGCAACCAGAAAAACAGCCCGGACCGCGTCAAGCGGCCCATGAATGCCTTCATG
GTGTGGTCCCGCGGGCAGCGGCGCAAGATGGCCCAGGAGAACCCCAAGATGCACAACTCGGAGATCAGCA
AGCGCCTGGGCGCCGAGTGGAAAGCGCTGACGCTGGCGGAGAAGCGGCCGTTCATCGACGAGGCTAAGCG
GCTGCGAGTGCTGCACATGCAGGACCACCCCAACTACAAGTACCGGCCGCGGCGGCGCAAGCAGGTGAAG
CGGCTGAAGCGGGTGGAGGGCGGCTTCCTGCACGGCCTGGCTGAGCCGCAGGCGGCCGCGCTGGGCCCCG
AGGGCGGCCGCGTGGCCATGGACGGCCTGGGCCTCCAGTTCCCCGAGCAGGGCTTCCCCGCCGGCCCGCC
GCTGCTGCCTCCGCACATGGGCGGCCACTACCGCGACTGCCAGAGTCTGGGCGCGCCTCCGCTCGACGGC
TACCCGTTGCCCACGCCCGACACGTCCCCGCTGGACGGCGTGGACCCCGACCCGGCTTTCTTCGCCGCCC
CGATGCCCGGGGACTGCCCGGCGGCCGGCACCTACAGCTACGCGCAGGTCTCGGACTACGCTGGCCCCCC
GGAGCCTCCCGCCGGTCCCATGCACCCCCGACTCGGCCCAGAGCCCGCGGGTCCCTCGATTCCGGGCCTC
CTGGCGCCACCCAGCGCCCTTCACGTGTACTACGGCGCGATGGGCTCGCCCGGGGCGGGCGGCGGGCGCG
GCTTCCAGATGCAGCCGCAACACCAGCACCAGCACCAGCACCAGCACCACCCCCCGGGCCCCGGACAGCC
GTCGCCCCCTCCGGAGGCACTGCCCTGCCGGGACGGCACGGACCCCAGTCAGCCCGCCGAGCTCCTCGGG
GAGGTGGACCGCACGGAATTTGAACAGTATCTGCACTTCGTGTGCAAGCCTGAGATGGGCCTCCCCTACC
AGGGGCATGACTCCGGTGTGAATCTCCCCGACAGCCACGGGGCCATTTCCTCGGTGGTGTCCGACGCCAG
CTCCGCGGTATATTACTGCAACTATCCTGACGTGGGCACCGGTGCCACCAACTTCAGCCTGCTGAAGCAG
GCCGGCGACGTGGAGGAGAACCCCGGCCCCATGAACAATTCGCCCTTCACCATGGCTGTCAGTGACGCGC
TGCTCCCATCTTTCTCCACGTTCGCGTCTGGCCCGGCGGGAAGGGAGAAGACACTGCGTCAAGCAGGTGC
CCCGAATAACCGCTGGCGGGAGGAGCTCTCCCACATGAAGCGACTTCCCCCAGTGCTTCCCGGCCGCCCC
TATGACCTGGCGGCGGCGACCGTGGCCACAGACCTGGAGAGCGGCGGAGCCGGTGCGGCTTGCGGCGGTA
GCAACCTGGCGCCCCTACCTCGGAGAGAGACCGAGGAGTTCAACGATCTCCTGGACCTGGACTTTATTCT
CTCCAATTCGCTGACCCATCCTCCGGAGTCAGTGGCCGCCACCGTGTCCTCGTCAGCGTCAGCCTCCTCT
TCGTCGTCGCCGTCGAGCAGCGGCCCTGCCAGCGCGCCCTCCACCTGCAGCTTCACCTATCCGATCCGGG
CCGGGAACGACCCGGGCGTGGCGCCGGGCGGCACGGGCGGAGGCCTCCTCTATGGCAGGGAGTCCGCTCC
CCCTCCGACGGCTCCCTTCAACCTGGCGGACATCAACGACGTGAGCCCCTCGGGCGGCTTCGTGGCCGAG
CTCCTGCGGCCAGAATTGGACCCGGTGTACATTCCGCCGCAGCAGCCGCAGCCGCCAGGTGGCGGGCTGA
TGGGCAAGTTCGTGCTGAAGGCGTCGCTGAGCGCCCCTGGCAGCGAGTACGGCAGCCCGTCGGTCATCAG
CGTCAGCAAAGGCAGCCCTGACGGCAGCCACCCGGTGGTGGTGGCGCCCTACAACGGCGGGCCGCCGCGC
ACGTGCCCCAAGATCAAGCAGGAGGCGGTCTCTTCGTGCACCCACTTGGGCGCTGGACCCCCTCTCAGCA
ATGGCCACCGGCCGGCTGCACACGACTTCCCCCTGGGGCGGCAGCTCCCCAGCAGGACTACCCCGACCCT
GGGTCTTGAGGAAGTGCTGAGCAGCAGGGACTGTCACCCTGCCCTGCCGCTTCCTCCCGGCTTCCATCCC
CACCCGGGGCCCAATTACCCATCCTTCCTGCCCGATCAGATGCAGCCGCAAGTCCCGCCGCTCCATTACC
AAGAGCTCATGCCACCCGGTTCCTGCATGCCAGAGGAGCCCAAGCCAAAGAGGGGAAGACGATCGTGGCC
CCGGAAAAGGACCGCCACCCACACTTGTGATTACGCGGGCTGCGGCAAAACCTACACAAAGAGTTCCCAT
CTCAAGGCACACCTGCGAACCCACACAGGTGAGAAACCTTACCACTGTGACTGGGACGGCTGTGGATGGA
AATTCGCCCGCTCAGATGAACTGACCAGGCACTACCGTAAACACACGGGGCACCGCCCGTTCCAGTGCCA
AAAATGCGACCGAGCATTTTCCAGGTCGGACCACCTCGCCTTACACATGAAGAGACATTTTTAAAAGGGC
GAATTGCCTGCAGGAATTCAAGCTTCGGGGACTAGTCATATGATAATCAACCTCTGGATTACAAAATTTG
TGAAAGATTGACTGGTATTCTTAACTATGTTGCTCCTTTTACGCTATGTGGATACGCTGCTTTAATGCCT
TTGTATCATGCTATTGCTTCCCGTATGGCTTTCATTTTCTCCTCCTTGTATAAATCCTGGTTGCTGTCTC
TTTATGAGGAGTTGTGGCCCGTTGTCAGGCAACGTGGCGTGGTGTGCACTGTGTTTGCTGACGCAACCCC
CACTGGTTGGGGCATTGCCACCACCTGTCAGCTCCTTTCCGGGACTTTCGCTTTCCCCCTCCCTATTGCC
ACGGCGGAACTCATCGCCGCCTGCCTTGCCCGCTGCTGGACAGGGGCTCGGCTGTTGGGCACTGACAATT
CCGTGGTGTTGTCGGGGAAGCTGACGTCCTTTCCATGGCTGCTCGCCTGTGTTGCCACCTGGATTCTGCG
CGGGACGTCCTTCTGCTACGTCCCTTCGGCCCTCAATCCAGCGGACCTTCCTTCCCGCGGCCTGCTGCCG
GCTCTGCGGCCTCTTCCGCGTCTTCGCCTTCGCCCTCAGACGAGTCGGATCTCCCTTTGGGCCGCCTCCC
CGCATCGGTACAATTCACTCCTCAGGTGCAGGCTGCCTATCAGAAGGTGGTGGCTGGTGTGGCCAATGCC
CTGGCTCACAAATACCACTGAGATCTTTTTCCCTCTGCCAAAAATTATGGGGACATCATGAAGCCCCTTG
AGCATCTGACTTCTGGCTAATAAAGGAAATTTATTTTCATTGCAATAGTGTGTTGGAATTTTTTGTGTCT
CTCACTCGGAAGGACATATGGGAGGGCAAATCATTTAAAACATCAGAATGAGTATTTGGTTTAGAGTTTG
GCAACATATGCCCATATGCTGGCTGCCATGAACAAAGGTTGGCTATAAAGAGGTCATCAGTATATGAAAC
AGCCCCCTGCTGTCCATTCCTTATTCCATAGAAAAGCCTTGACTTGAGGTTAGATTTTTTTTATATTTTG
TTTTGTGTTATTTTTTTCTTTAACATCCCTAAAATTTTCCTTACATGTTTTACTAGCCAGATTTTTCCTC
CTCTCCTGACTACTCCCAGTCATAGCTGTCCCTCTTCTCTTATGGAGATCCCTCGACCTGCAGCCCAAGC
TTGGCGTAATCATGGTCATAGCTGTTTCCTGTGTGAAATTGTTATCCGCTCACAATTCCACACAACATAC
GAGCCGGAAGCATAAAGTGTAAAGCCTGGGGTGCCTAATGAGTGAGCTAACTCACATTAATTGCGTTGCG
CTCACTGCCCGCTTTCCAGTCGGGAAACCTGTCGTGCCAGCGGATCTCAATTCCGATCATATTCAATAAC
CCTTAATATAACTTCGTATAATGTATGCTATACGAAGTTATTAGGTCTGAAGAGGAGTTTACGTCCAGCC
AAGCTTAGGATCAATTCTCATGTTTGACAGCTTATCATCGATAAGCTGATCCTCACAGGCCGCACCCAGC
TTTTCTTCCGTTGCCCCAGTAGCATCTCTGTCTGGTGACCTTGAAGAGGAAGAGGAGGGGTCCCGAGAAT
CCCCATCCCTACCGTCCAGCAAAAAGGGGGACGAGGAATTTGAGGCCTGGCTTGAGGCTCAGGACGCAAA
TCTTGAGGATGTTCAGCGGGAGTTTTCCGGGCTGCGAGTAATTGGTGATGAGGACGAGGATGGTTCGGAG
GATGGGGAATTTTCAGACCTGGATCTGTCTGACAGCGACCATGAAGGGGATGAGGGTGGGGGGGCTGTTG
GAGGGGGCAGGAGTCTGCACTCCCTGTATTCACTGAGCGTCGTCTAATAAAGATGTCTATTGATCTCTTT
TAGTGTGAATCATGTCTGACGAGGGGCCAGGTACAGGACCTGGAAATGGCCTAGGAGAGAAGGGAGACAC
ATCTGGACCAGAAGGCTCCGGCGGCAGTGGACCTCAAAGAAGAGGGGGTGATAACCATGGACGAGGACGG
GGAAGAGGACGAGGACGAGGAGGCGGAAGACCAGGAGCCCCGGGCGGCTCAGGATCAGGGCCAAGACATA
GAGATGGTGTCCGGAGACCCCAAAAACGTCCAAGTTGCATTGGCTGCAAAGGGACCCACGGTGGAACAGG
AGCAGGAGCAGGAGCGGGAGGGGCAGGAGCAGGAGGGGCAGGAGCAGGAGGAGGGGCAGGAGCAGGAGGA
GGGGCAGGAGGGGCAGGAGGGGCAGGAGGGGCAGGAGCAGGAGGAGGGGCAGGAGCAGGAGGAGGGGCAG
GAGGGGCAGGAGGGGCAGGAGCAGGAGGAGGGGCAGGAGCAGGAGGAGGGGCAGGAGGGGCAGGAGCAGG
AGGAGGGGCAGGAGGGGCAGGAGGGGCAGGAGCAGGAGGAGGGGCAGGAGCAGGAGGAGGGGCAGGAGGG
GCAGGAGCAGGAGGAGGGGCAGGAGGGGCAGGAGGGGCAGGAGCAGGAGGAGGGGCAGGAGCAGGAGGGG
CAGGAGGGGCAGGAGCAGGAGCAGGAGGGGCAGGAGCAGGAGGAGGGGCAGGAGGGGCAGGAGGGGCAGG
AGCAGGAGGGGCAGGAGCAGGAGGGGCAGGAGCAGGAGGGGCAGGAGCAGGAGGGGCAGGAGGGGCAGGA
GCAGGAGGGGCAGGAGGGGCAGGAGCAGGAGGGGCAGGAGGGGCAGGAGCAGGAGGAGGGGCAGGAGGGG
CAGGAGCAGGAGGAGGGGCAGGAGGGGCAGGAGCAGGAGGGGCAGGAGGGGCAGGAGCAGGAGGGGCAGG
AGGGGCAGGAGCAGGAGGGGCAGGAGGGGCAGGAGCAGGAGGAGGGGCAGGAGCAGGAGGGGCAGGAGCA
GGAGGTGGAGGCCGGGGTCGAGGAGGCAGTGGAGGCCGGGGTCGAGGAGGTAGTGGAGGCCGGGGTCGAG
GAGGTAGTGGAGGCCGCCGGGGTAGAGGACGTGAAAGAGCCAGGGGGGGAAGTCGTGAAAGAGCCAGGGG
GAGAGGTCGTGGACGTGGAGAAAAGAGGCCCAGGAGTCCCAGTAGTCAGTCATCATCATCCGGGTCTCCA
CCGCGCAGGCCCCCTCCAGGTAGAAGGCCATTTTTCCACCCTGTAGGGGAAGCCGATTATTTTGAATACC
ACCAAGAAGGTGGCCCAGATGGTGAGCCTGACGTGCCCCCGGGAGCGATAGAGCAGGGCCCCGCAGATGA
CCCAGGAGAAGGCCCAAGCACTGGACCCCGGGGTCAGGGTGATGGAGGCAGGCGCAAAAAAGGAGGGTGG
TTTGGAAAGCATCGTGGTCAAGGAGGTTCCAACCCGAAATTTGAGAACATTGCAGAAGGTTTAAGAGCTC
TCCTGGCTAGGAGTCACGTAGAAAGGACTACCGACGAAGGAACTTGGGTCGCCGGTGTGTTCGTATATGG
AGGTAGTAAGACCTCCCTTTACAACCTAAGGCGAGGAACTGCCCTTGCTATTCCACAATGTCGTCTTACA
CCATTGAGTCGTCTCCCCTTTGGAATGGCCCCTGGACCCGGCCCACAACCTGGCCCGCTAAGGGAGTCCA
TTGTCTGTTATTTCATGGTCTTTTTACAAACTCATATATTTGCTGAGGTTTTGAAGGATGCGATTAAGGA
CCTTGTTATGACAAAGCCCGCTCCTACCTGCAATATCAGGGTGACTGTGTGCAGCTTTGACGATGGAGTA
GATTTGCCTCCCTGGTTTCCACCTATGGTGGAAGGGGCTGCCGCGGAGGGTGATGACGGAGATGACGGAG
ATGAAGGAGGTGATGGAGATGAGGGTGAGGAAGGGCAGGAGTGATGTAACTTGTTAGGAGACGCCCTCAA
TCGTATTAAAAGCCGTGTATTCCCCCGCACTAAAGAATAAATCCCCAGTAGACATCATGCGTGCTGTTGG
TGTATTTCTGGCCATCTGTCTTGTCACCATTTTCGTCCTCCCAACATGGGGCAATTGCCGGAACCCTTAA
TATAACTTCGTATAATGTATGCTATACGAAGTTATTAGGTCCCTCGAAGAGGTTCACTAGCGGATCTCAA
TTGGGCATACCCATGTTGTCACGTCACTCAGCTCCGCGCTCAACACCTTCTCGCGTTGGAAAACATTAGC
GACATTTACCTGGTGAGCAATCAGACATGCGACGGCTTTAGCCTGGCCTCCTTAAATTCACCTAAGAATG
GGAGCAACCAGCAGGAAAAGGACAAGCAGCGAAAATTCACGCCCCCTTGGGAGGTGGCGGCATATGCAAA
GGATAGCACTCCCACTCTACTACTGGGTATCATATGCTGACTGTATATGCATGAGGATAGCATATGCTAC
CCGGATACAGATTAGGATAGCATATACTACCCAGATATAGATTAGGATAGCATATGCTACCCAGATATAG
ATTAGGATAGCCTATGCTACCCAGATATAAATTAGGATAGCATATACTACCCAGATATAGATTAGGATAG
CATATGCTACCCAGATATAGATTAGGATAGCCTATGCTACCCAGATATAGATTAGGATAGCATATGCTAC
CCAGATATAGATTAGGATAGCATATGCTATCCAGATATTTGGGTAGTATATGCTACCCAGATATAAATTA
GGATAGCATATACTACCCTAATCTCTATTAGGATAGCATATGCTACCCGGATACAGATTAGGATAGCATA
TACTACCCAGATATAGATTAGGATAGCATATGCTACCCAGATATAGATTAGGATAGCCTATGCTACCCAG
ATATAAATTAGGATAGCATATACTACCCAGATATAGATTAGGATAGCATATGCTACCCAGATATAGATTA
GGATAGCCTATGCTACCCAGATATAGATTAGGATAGCATATGCTATCCAGATATTTGGGTAGTATATGCT
ACCCATGGCAACATTAGCCCACCGTGCTCTCAGCGACCTCGTGAATATGAGGACCAACAACCCTGTGCTT
GGCGCTCAGGCGCAAGTGTGTGTAATTTGTCCTCCAGATCGCAGCAATCGCGCCCCTATCTTGGCCCGCC
CACCTACTTATGCAGGTATTCCCCGGGGTGCCATTAGTGGTTTTGTGGGCAAGTGGTTTGACCGCAGTGG
TTAGCGGGGTTACAATCAGCCAAGTTATTACACCCTTATTTTACAGTCCAAAACCGCAGGGCGGCGTGTG
GGGGCTGACGCGTGCCCCCACTCCACAATTTCAAAAAAAAGAGTGGCCACTTGTCTTTGTTTATGGGCCC
CATTGGCGTGGAGCCCCGTTTAATTTTCGGGGGTGTTAGAGACAACCAGTGGAGTCCGCTGCTGTCGGCG
TCCACTCTCTTTCCCCTTGTTACAAATAGAGTGTAACAACATGGTTCACCTGTCTTGGTCCCTGCCTGGG
ACACATCTTAATAACCCCAGTATCATATTGCACTAGGATTATGTGTTGCCCATAGCCATAAATTCGTGTG
AGATGGACATCCAGTCTTTACGGCTTGTCCCCACCCCATGGATTTCTATTGTTAAAGATATTCAGAATGT
TTCATTCCTACACTAGTATTTATTGCCCAAGGGGTTTGTGAGGGTTATATTGGTGTCATAGCACAATGCC
ACCACTGAACCCCCCGTCCAAATTTTATTCTGGGGGCGTCACCTGAAACCTTGTTTTCGAGCACCTCACA
TACACCTTACTGTTCACAACTCAGCAGTTATTCTATTAGCTAAACGAAGGAGAATGAAGAAGCAGGCGAA
GATTCAGGAGAGTTCACTGCCCGCTCCTTGATCTTCAGCCACTGCCCTTGTGACTAAAATGGTTCACTAC
CCTCGTGGAATCCTGACCCCATGTAAATAAAACCGTGACAGCTCATGGGGTGGGAGATATCGCTGTTCCT
TAGGACCCTTTTACTAACCCTAATTCGATAGCATATGCTTCCCGTTGGGTAACATATGCTATTGAATTAG
GGTTAGTCTGGATAGTATATACTACTACCCGGGAAGCATATGCTACCCGTTTAGGGTTAACAAGGGGGCC
TTATAAACACTATTGCTAATGCCCTCTTGAGGGTCCGCTTATCGGTAGCTACACAGGCCCCTCTGATTGA
CGTTGGTGTAGCCTCCCGTAGTCTTCCTGGGCCCCTGGGAGGTACATGTCCCCCAGCATTGGTGTAAGAG
CTTCAGCCAAGAGTTACACATAAAGGCAATGTTGTGTTGCAGTCCACAGACTGCAAAGTCTGCTCCAGGA
TGAAAGCCACTCAGTGTTGGCAAATGTGCACATCCATTTATAAGGATGTCAACTACAGTCAGAGAACCCC
TTTGTGTTTGGTCCCCCCCCGTGTCACATGTGGAACAGGGCCCAGTTGGCAAGTTGTACCAACCAACTGA
AGGGATTACATGCACTGCCCCGCGAAGAAGGGGCAGAGATGTCGTAGTCAGGTTTAGTTCGTCCGGGGCG
GGGATCGATCCTCTAGAGTCGACGCTAGCGGATCCGCTGCATTAATGAATCGGCCAACGCGCGGGGAGAG
GCGGTTTGCGTATTGGGCGCTCTTCCGCTTCCTCGCTCACTGACTCGCTGCGCTCGGTCGTTCGGCTGCG
GCGAGCGGTATCAGCTCACTCAAAGGCGGTAATACGGTTATCCACAGAATCAGGGGATAACGCAGGAAAG
AACATGTGAGCAAAAGGCCAGCAAAAGGCCAGGAACCGTAAAAAGGCCGCGTTGCTGGCGTTTTTCCATA
GGCTCCGCCCCCCTGACGAGCATCACAAAAATCGACGCTCAAGTCAGAGGTGGCGAAACCCGACAGGACT
ATAAAGATACCAGGCGTTTCCCCCTGGAAGCTCCCTCGTGCGCTCTCCTGTTCCGACCCTGCCGCTTACC
GGATACCTGTCCGCCTTTCTCCCTTCGGGAAGCGTGGCGCTTTCTCATAGCTCACGCTGTAGGTATCTCA
GTTCGGTGTAGGTCGTTCGCTCCAAGCTGGGCTGTGTGCACGAACCCCCCGTTCAGCCCGACCGCTGCGC
CTTATCCGGTAACTATCGTCTTGAGTCCAACCCGGTAAGACACGACTTATCGCCACTGGCAGCAGCCACT
GGTAACAGGATTAGCAGAGCGAGGTATGTAGGCGGTGCTACAGAGTTCTTGAAGTGGTGGCCTAACTACG
GCTACACTAGAAGAACAGTATTTGGTATCTGCGCTCTGCTGAAGCCAGTTACCTTCGGAAAAAGAGTTGG
TAGCTCTTGATCCGGCAAACAAACCACCGCTGGTAGCGGTGGTTTTTTTGTTTGCAAGCAGCAGATTACG
CGCAGAAAAAAAGGATCTCAAGAAGATCCTTTGATCTTTTCTACGGGGTCTGACGCTCAGTGGAACGAAA
ACTCACGTTAAGGGATTTTGGTCATGAGATTATCAAAAAGGATCTTCACCTAGATCCTTTTAAATTAAAA
ATGAAGTTTTAAATCAATCTAAAGTATATATGAGTAAACTTGGTCTGACAGTTACCAATGCTTAATCAGT
GAGGCACCTATCTCAGCGATCTGTCTATTTCGTTCATCCATAGTTGCCTGACTCCCCGTCGTGTAGATAA
CTACGATACGGGAGGGCTTACCATCTGGCCCCAGTGCTGCAATGATACCGCGAGACCCACGCTCACCGGC
TCCAGATTTATCAGCAATAAACCAGCCAGCCGGAAGGGCCGAGCGCAGAAGTGGTCCTGCAACTTTATCC
GCCTCCATCCAGTCTATTAATTGTTGCCGGGAAGCTAGAGTAAGTAGTTCGCCAGTTAATAGTTTGCGCA
ACGTTGTTGCCATTGCTACAGGCATCGTGGTGTCACGCTCGTCGTTTGGTATGGCTTCATTCAGCTCCGG
TTCCCAACGATCAAGGCGAGTTACATGATCCCCCATGTTGTGCAAAAAAGCGGTTAGCTCCTTCGGTCCT
CCGATCGTTGTCAGAAGTAAGTTGGCCGCAGTGTTATCACTCATGGTTATGGCAGCACTGCATAATTCTC
TTACTGTCATGCCATCCGTAAGATGCTTTTCTGTGACTGGTGAGTACTCAACCAAGTCATTCTGAGAATA
GTGTATGCGGCGACCGAGTTGCTCTTGCCCGGCGTCAATACGGGATAATACCGCGCCACATAGCAGAACT
TTAAAAGTGCTCATCATTGGAAAACGTTCTTCGGGGCGAAAACTCTCAAGGATCTTACCGCTGTTGAGAT
CCAGTTCGATGTAACCCACTCGTGCACCCAACTGATCTTCAGCATCTTTTACTTTCACCAGCGTTTCTGG
GTGAGCAAAAACAGGAAGGCAAAATGCCGCAAAAAAGGGAATAAGGGCGACACGGAAATGTTGAATACTC
ATACTCTTCCTTTTTCAATATTATTGAAGCATTTATCAGGGTTATTGTCTCATGAGCGGATACATATTTG
AATGTATTTAGAAAAATAAACAAATAGGGGTTCCGCGCACATTTCCCCGAAAAGTGCCACCTGG
Features (pLannotate 1.2.2; 24 found; start..end, strand, type, name):
      4..383     +  enhancer       CMV enhancer: human cytomegalovirus immediate early enhancer
    385..662     +  promoter       chicken β-actin promoter: No description available
    663..1679    +  intron         chimeric intron: chimera between introns from chicken β-actin and rabbit β-globin
   1861..2904    +  CDS            SOX17 (fragment): SOX17_HUMAN - Experimental evidence at protein level: Swiss-Prot protein existence level 1. Acts as transcription regulator that binds target promoter DNA and bends the DNA. Binds to the sequences 5'-AACAAT-'3 or 5'- AACAAAG-3'. Modulates transcriptional regulation via WNT3A. Inhibits Wnt signaling. Promotes degradation of activated CTNNB1. Plays a key role in the regulation of embryonic development. Required for normal development of the definitive gut endoderm. Required for normal looping of the embryonic heart tube. Plays an important role in embryonic and postnatal vascular development, in
   2992..4401    +  CDS            KLF4 (fragment): KLF4_HUMAN - Also known as EZF, GKLF. Experimental evidence at protein level: Swiss-Prot protein existence level 1. Transcription factor; can act both as activator and as repressor. Binds the 5'-CACCC-3' core sequence. Binds to the promoter region of its own gene and can activate its own transcription. Regulates the expression of key transcription factors during embryonic development. Plays an important role in maintaining embryonic stem cells, and in preventing their differentiation. Required for establishing the barrier function of the skin and for postnatal maturation and maintenance of the
   4455..5043    +  misc_feature   WPRE: woodchuck hepatitis virus posttranscriptional regulatory element
   5051..5128    +  CDS            HBB (fragment): HBB_PONPY - Experimental evidence at transcript level: Swiss-Prot protein existence level 2. Involved in oxygen transport from the lung to the various peripheral tissues. From Pongo pygmaeus (Bornean orangutan).
   5199..5254    +  polyA_signal   β-globin poly(A) signal: rabbit β-globin polyadenylation signal (Gil and Proudfoot, 1987)
   5637..5659    -  protein_bind   lac operator (fragment): The lac repressor binds to the lac operator to inhibit transcription in E. coli. This inhibition can be relieved by adding lactose or isopropyl-β-D-thiogalactopyranoside (IPTG). lac repressor encoded by lacI
   5663..5693    -  promoter       lac promoter: promoter for the E. coli lac operon
   5708..5729    -  protein_bind   CAP binding site: CAP binding activates transcription in the presence of cAMP. E. coli catabolite activator protein
   5742..5781    -  CDS            lacI (fragment): lac repressor; lacI; The lac repressor binds to the lac operator to inhibit transcription in E. coli. This inhibition can be relieved by adding lactose or isopropyl-β-D-thiogalactopyranoside (IPTG).
   5818..5851    -  protein_bind   loxP: Cre-mediated recombination occurs in the 8-bp core sequence (GCATACAT). Cre recombinase
   5904..5927    +  promoter       tet promoter (fragment): E. coli promoter for tetracycline efflux protein gene
   5930..6274    +  CDS            BRRF2_EBVB9 (fragment): Protein inferred from homology: Swiss-Prot protein existence level 3. From Epstein-Barr virus (strain B95-8) (HHV-4) (Human herpesvirus 4).
   6312..8234    +  CDS            EBNA1: Epstein-Barr nuclear antigen 1, also known as EBNA-1 crucial for latent viral infection, and for episomal amplification of vectors containing the oriP origin (Okita et al., 2013)
   8317..8385    +  CDS            gL (fragment): GL_EBVB9 - Experimental evidence at protein level: Swiss-Prot protein existence level 1. The heterodimer glycoprotein H-glycoprotein L is required for the fusion of viral and plasma membranes leading to virus entry into the host cell. Acts as a functional inhibitor of gH and maintains gH in an inhibited form. Upon binding to host integrins, gL dissociates from gH leading to activation of the viral fusion glycoproteins gB and gH. Fusion of EBV with B-lymphocytes requires the additional receptor- binding protein gp42, which forms a complex with gH/gL. The heterodimer gH/gL targets also host EPHA
   8402..8435    -  protein_bind   loxP: Cre-mediated recombination occurs in the 8-bp core sequence (GCATACAT). Cre recombinase
   8469..8621    +  CDS            gL (fragment): GL_EBVA8 - Experimental evidence at protein level: Swiss-Prot protein existence level 1. The heterodimer glycoprotein H-glycoprotein L is required for the fusion of viral and plasma membranes leading to virus entry into the host cell. Acts as a functional inhibitor of gH and maintains gH in an inhibited form. Upon binding to host integrins, gL dissociates from gH leading to activation of the viral fusion glycoproteins gB and gH. The heterodimer gH/gL targets also host EPHA2 to promote viral entry. From Epstein-Barr virus (strain AG876) (HHV-4) (Human herpesvirus 4).
   8622..10411   +  rep_origin     oriP: Epstein-Barr virus oriP replication origin (Yates et al., 2000)
  10886..10940   -  CDS            lacI (fragment): lac repressor; lacI; The lac repressor binds to the lac operator to inhibit transcription in E. coli. This inhibition can be relieved by adding lactose or isopropyl-β-D-thiogalactopyranoside (IPTG).
  11123..11711   -  rep_origin     ori: high-copy-number ColE1/pMB1/pBR322/pUC origin of replication
  11882..12742   -  CDS            AmpR: β-lactamase; bla; confers resistance to ampicillin, carbenicillin, and related antibiotics
  12743..12847   -  promoter       AmpR promoter: bla
