[The description below was written by a language model from this plasmid's Addgene catalogue record and pLannotate feature annotations shown in this document.]
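Description:
pCXLE-SOX2-17-p2a-KLF4 is a roughly 12.9 kb episomal mammalian expression plasmid built on the pCXLE backbone, designed to deliver reprogramming factors to human cells without genomic integration. In bacteria it is maintained through a ColE1/pUC-type origin and selected with ampicillin via the β-lactamase gene; the catalogue lists it as low copy even though the origin is annotated as a high-copy type. In mammalian cells, persistence depends on the Epstein-Barr virus elements oriP and EBNA1. EBNA1 binds oriP to drive replication and tether the plasmid to host chromosomes, so the vector is carried as an extrachromosomal episome that is gradually lost as cells divide. Two loxP sites in the same orientation flank the EBNA1 region, which would allow Cre-mediated excision of that segment. Small annotated fragments of lac, tet and other EBV genes appear to be backbone remnants.

The payload is a single bicistronic cassette driven by the CAG promoter (CMV enhancer, chicken β-actin promoter and chimeric intron). It encodes the engineered human "super-SOX" factor SOX2-17 linked by a P2A self-cleaving peptide to human KLF4, so both proteins are produced from one transcript. SOX2-17 is a highly cooperative chimeric transcription factor in which SOX2 residues 43-47, 61 and 65-86 and the C-terminal domain were replaced with their SOX17 counterparts. This explains why automated annotation labels this coding region as a SOX17 fragment. A WPRE and a rabbit β-globin polyadenylation signal follow the cassette to enhance transcript stability and processing. The plasmid is intended for enhanced generation of integration-free induced pluripotent stem cells or for integration-free conversion to naïve pluripotency.
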