Addgene plasmid #193290: pCXLE-SOX2-17-p2a-KLF4
Purpose: episomal hS*K (expressing human super-SOX + KLF4) for enhanced generation of intergration-free iPSCs or for integration-free naïve conversion
Depositing lab: Hans Schöler. Depositing organization: Max Planck Institute for Molecular Biomedicine. Publication: Highly cooperative chimeric super-SOX induces naive pluripotency across species. MacCarthy CM, Wu G, Malik V, Menuchin-Lasowski Y, Velychko T, Keshet G, Fan R, Bedzhov I, Church GM, Jauch R, Cojocaru V, Scholer HR, Velychko S. Cell Stem Cell. 2024 Jan 4;31(1):127-147.e9. doi: 10.1016/j.stem.2023.11.010. Epub 2023 Dec 22. PubMed 38141611.
Backbone
  Vector backbone: pCXLE
  Backbone size w/o insert (bp): 10180
  Total vector size (bp): 12876
  Vector type: Mammalian Expression
Growth in bacteria
  Bacterial resistance: Ampicillin, 100 μg/mL
  Growth temperature: 37°C
  Growth strain: DH5alpha
  Copy number: Low Copy
Gene/Insert
  Gene/Insert name: SOX2-17-p2a-KLF4 (alt names: superSOX; S*; KLF4)
  Species: H. sapiens (human)
  Insert size (bp): -1
  Mutation: SOX2-17 is engineered highly cooperative chimeric transcription factor, where the following elements of SOX2 were swapped with SOX17: 43-47, 61, 65-86 and CTD
  Entrez Gene: SOX2 (a.k.a. ANOP3, MCOPS3); KLF4 (a.k.a. EZF, GKLF)
  Promoter: CAG
  Cloning method: Restriction Enzyme; 5′ cloning site EcoRI (not destroyed); 3′ cloning site EcoRI (not destroyed)
  Sequencing primers: 5′ tctgctaaccatgttcatgccttc; 3′ AGGAAGGTCCGCTGGATTGA
Terms and licenses: Academic/Nonprofit Terms; Industry Terms: Not Available to Industry
Depositor comments: Please visit https://www.biorxiv.org/content/10.1101/2022.09.23.509242v1 for BioRxiv preprint
How to cite: pCXLE-SOX2-17-p2a-KLF4 was a gift from Hans Schöler (Addgene plasmid # 193290 ; http://n2t.net/addgene:193290 ; RRID:Addgene_193290)
